>Addgene plasmid #12908 | DCT.VV.Orf220 | addgene partial sequence | sequence record 19297 | T7 5'-TAATACGACTCACTATAGGG-3'
CGAGCTCGGATCCGTACCCTTCACCGAATTCCAGCTGACCACCATGTACTATCTATCTATAAGTGGTAGA
TTTTTGAATGATTTCGCACTATTAAAGTTTACGTATTTAGGAGAATCCTGGACATTTAGCTTGAGTGTCC
CTGAATATATATTATATGGTTTAGGATATTCTGTTTTCGATACTATTGAAAAATTTATCAATGATGCTAT
ACTCGTTTATATTAGAACAAACAATAGAAGTGGATATGATTATGTAGAGTTTAATAAAAAAGGAATTGCG
AAGGTGACAGAAGATAAACCCGATAACGATAAGCGAATTCATGCTATAAGACTCATCAACGATATTACTG
ATGTTCAACACATACATTTTGGGTTTAGAAATATGGTAATAATAGACAATGAATGCGCTAATATTCAGTC
GAGTGCTGAAAATGCGACTGATACAGGACATCATCCAGATAGCATAATAAATATCGAAGTCGAAGATGAT
GTCATAGACGATGATGATTATAATCCAAAACCCACTCCGATACCGGAGCCTCACCCTAGACCACCGTTTC
CCAGACATGAATATCATAAGAGGCCGAAACTTCTTCCTGTAGAAGAACCTGATCCTGTCAAAAAAGATGC
GGATCGTATAAGACTTGATAATCATATATTAAACACATTGGATCATAATCTTAATTTCATCGGACACTAT
TGTTGTGATACGGCGGCATTTGATAGGTTAGAACATCGCATCGAAACATTGGGACAATATGCTGTAATAC
TGTCAAGAAAGATAAATATGCAAACATTACTG
