[The description below was written by a language model from this plasmid's Addgene catalogue record.]
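Description:
DCT.VV.Orf220 is a mammalian expression plasmid built on the commercial pcDNA 3.1D V5-His-TOPO backbone (about 5.5 kb without insert) and carrying an 837 bp open reading frame from vaccinia virus, designated Orf220 within its library. It is maintained as a high-copy plasmid in E. coli under ampicillin selection. It also carries a neomycin resistance marker that allows G418 selection of transfected mammalian cells. The insert is recorded as flanked by BamHI sites at both ends, both of which remain intact, so the fragment can be excised with that single enzyme. A T7 primer site upstream of the insert is used for sequencing. The record contains no feature table and does not name the promoter. Vectors of the pcDNA3.1 family generally drive expression from the CMV immediate-early promoter, and this backbone offers C-terminal V5 and polyhistidine tags. Whether the viral ORF is in frame with those tags is not stated.

The plasmid is one member of a collection of vaccinia ORF expression clones assembled to identify poxvirus CD8+ T cell determinants, work aimed at the rational design and characterisation of smallpox vaccines. In such screens, individual viral genes are expressed in transfected cells so that each gene product can be tested as a source of T cell epitopes. The name "Orf220" is specific to this library, and the corresponding ORF names in the Copenhagen and WR strains are given only in a supplementary spreadsheet that accompanies the kit. The depositors caution that the clone was made for screening and may differ from the canonical gene sequence, so users should check the available sequencing data before relying on it.
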