Addgene plasmid #12908: DCT.VV.Orf220
Purpose: This plasmid was designed for screening purposes and may contain discrepancies relative to the current canonical GenBank version of the gene.
Depositing lab: Jack Bennink & Jon Yewdell. Depositing organization: National Institute of Allergy and Infectious Diseases (NIAID). Publication: Identification of poxvirus CD8+ T cell determinants to enable rational design and characterization of smallpox vaccines. Tscharke DC, Karupiah G, Zhou J, Palmore T, Irvine KR, Haeryfar SM, Williams S, Sidney J, Sette A, Bennink JR, Yewdell JW. J Exp Med. 2005 January 3; 201(1): 95–104. 10.1084/jem.20041912 PubMed 15623576.
Backbone
  Vector backbone: pcDNA 3.1D V5-His-TOPO
  Backbone manufacturer: Invitrogen
  Backbone size w/o insert (bp): 5514
  Vector type: Mammalian Expression
  Selectable markers: Neomycin (select with G418)
Growth in bacteria
  Bacterial resistance: Ampicillin, 100 μg/mL
  Growth temperature: 37°C
  Growth strain: DH5alpha
  Copy number: High Copy
Gene/Insert
  Gene/Insert name: VV.Orf220
  Species: Vaccinia Virus
  Insert size (bp): 837
  Cloning method: Restriction Enzyme; 5′ cloning site BamHI (not destroyed); 3′ cloning site BamHI (not destroyed)
  Sequencing primers: 5′ Universal T7
Terms and licenses: Academic/Nonprofit Terms; Industry Terms: Not Available to Industry
Depositor comments: Please see the Vaccinia kit page ( https://www.addgene.org/vvorf/ ) for more information. The kit page contains the supplemental VVOrfData spreadsheet, which includes important information about this plasmid. The plasmid and insert names provided here relate only to this library. The name of the ORF (if present) in VACV strain Copenhagen and the name of the ORF (if annotated) in VACV strain WR sequence can be found in VVOrfData spreadsheet. Please note that the amino acid sequence given for each ORF in the spreadsheet may contain some errors. Additionally, changes from the expected sequence may be present in these plasmids. Please see Addgene's quality control sequence and sequencing notes in the VVOrfData spreadsheet before ordering this plasmid.
How to cite: DCT.VV.Orf220 was a gift from Jack Bennink & Jon Yewdell (Addgene plasmid # 12908 ; http://n2t.net/addgene:12908 ; RRID:Addgene_12908)
